Addgene plasmid #42780: TAL3317
Depositing lab: Keith Joung. Depositing organization: Massachusetts General Hospital. Publication: Targeted gene disruption in somatic zebrafish cells using engineered TALENs. Sander JD, Cade L, Khayter C, Reyon D, Peterson RT, Joung JK, Yeh JR. Nat Biotechnol. 2011 Aug 5;29(8):697-8. doi: 10.1038/nbt.1934. PubMed 21822241.
Backbone
  Vector backbone: JDS70
  Backbone manufacturer: Addgene plasmid #32285
  Backbone size w/o insert (bp): 6447
  Vector type: Mammalian Expression ; T7
Growth in bacteria
  Bacterial resistance: Ampicillin, 100 μg/mL
  Growth temperature: 37°C
  Growth strain: XL1 Blue
  Copy number: High Copy
Gene/Insert
  Gene/Insert name: ZebrafishCommunity-meis4.1a-right (alt name: meis4.1a)
  Species: D. rerio (zebrafish)
  Insert size (bp): 1640
  Promoter: CMV
  Tag / fusion protein: 3X Flag (N terminal on backbone); WT FOKI (C terminal on backbone)
  Cloning method: Restriction Enzyme; 5′ cloning site N/A (destroyed during cloning); 3′ cloning site N/A (destroyed during cloning)
  Sequencing primers: 5′ CMV-F; 3′ BGH-rev
Terms and licenses: Academic/Nonprofit Terms; Industry Terms: Not Available to Industry
Depositor comments: Target binding site: TCGGAGACGGGATCCCGA It is strongly recommended that users perform a diagnostic digest to verify this plasmid prior to use. For example, a double digest of the plasmid with BamHI and KpnI should result in two bands at 2.3kb and 5.8kb.
How to cite: TAL3317 was a gift from Keith Joung (Addgene plasmid # 42780 ; http://n2t.net/addgene:42780 ; RRID:Addgene_42780)
