[The description below was written by a language model from this plasmid's Addgene catalogue record.]
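Description:
TAL3317 is a TALEN expression plasmid built on the JDS70 backbone, a vector classed as both mammalian expression and T7. It encodes the "right" half of a TALE nuclease pair directed against the zebrafish (D. rerio) gene meis4.1a. The roughly 1.6 kb insert is an engineered array of TAL effector repeats, assembled to recognise a specific 18-nucleotide half-site in that gene. It was cloned by restriction enzyme methods into the approximately 6.4 kb backbone, and the cloning junctions were destroyed in the process. The backbone supplies the flanking coding sequence, so the repeat array is expressed in frame with an N-terminal 3X FLAG tag and a C-terminal wild-type FokI nuclease domain.

Expression in mammalian cells is driven by the CMV promoter. The T7 designation indicates that the same coding sequence can be transcribed in vitro with T7 RNA polymerase to make mRNA, a common way of delivering nucleases to zebrafish embryos, although the record does not describe that use explicitly. The listed BGH reverse sequencing primer suggests a BGH polyadenylation region downstream of the open reading frame. The plasmid is maintained in E. coli at high copy under ampicillin selection; the record does not name the origin of replication.

FokI cleaves only as a dimer, so this construct is meant to be used with the matching "left" TALEN, which binds the opposite half-site. Together they introduce a double-strand break between the two sites, and error-prone repair of that break can produce indel mutations that disrupt meis4.1a. The FLAG tag allows detection of the expressed nuclease. The insert name indicates that the plasmid belongs to a zebrafish community set of TALENs for targeted gene disruption.
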