>Addgene plasmid #42780 | TAL3317 | depositor partial sequence | sequence record 57900 | TAL3317 sequence 2430 bps
TCTAGAGCTAGCACCATGGACTACAAAGACCATGACGGTGATTATAAAGATCATGACATCGATTACAAGG
ATGACGATGACAAGATGGCCCCCAAGAAGAAGAGGAAGGTGGGCATTCACCGCGGGGTACCTATGGTGGA
CTTGAGGACACTCGGTTATTCGCAACAGCAACAGGAGAAAATCAAGCCTAAGGTCAGGAGCACCGTCGCG
CAACACCACGAGGCGCTTGTGGGGCATGGCTTCACTCATGCGCATATTGTCGCGCTTTCACAGCACCCTG
CGGCGCTTGGGACGGTGGCTGTCAAATACCAAGATATGATTGCGGCCCTGCCCGAAGCCACGCACGAGGC
AATTGTAGGGGTCGGTAAACAGTGGTCGGGAGCGCGAGCACTTGAGGCGCTGCTGACTGTGGCGGGTGAG
CTTAGGGGGCCTCCGCTCCAGCTCGACACCGGGCAGCTGCTGAAGATCGCGAAGAGAGGGGGAGTAACAG
CGGTAGAGGCAGTGCACGCCTGGCGCAATGCGCTCACCGGGGCCCCCTTGAACCTGACCCCAGACCAGGT
AGTCGCAATCGCGTCACATGACGGGGGAAAGCAAGCCCTGGAAACCGTGCAAAGGTTGTTGCCGGTCCTT
TGTCAAGACCACGGCCTTACACCGGAGCAAGTCGTGGCCATTGCAAATAATAACGGTGGCAAACAGGCTC
TTGAGACGGTTCAGAGACTTCTCCCAGTTCTCTGTCAAGCCCACGGGCTGACTCCCGATCAAGTTGTAGC
GATTGCGAATAACAATGGAGGGAAACAAGCATTGGAGACTGTCCAACGGCTCCTTCCCGTGTTGTGTCAA
GCCCACGGTTTGACGCCTGCACAAGTGGTCGCCATCGCCTCCAATATTGGCGGTAAGCAGGCGCTGGAAA
CAGTACAGCGCCTGCTGCCTGTACTGTGCCAGGATCATGGACTGACCCCAGACCAGGTAGTCGCAATCGC
GAACAATAATGGGGGAAAGCAAGCCCTGGAAACCGTGCAAAGGTTGTTGCCGGTCCTTTGTCAAGACCAC
GGCCTTACACCGGAGCAAGTCGTGGCCATTGCAAGCAACATCGGTGGCAAACAGGCTCTTGAGACGGTTC
AGAGACTTCTCCCAGTTCTCTGTCAAGCCCACGGGCTGACTCCCGATCAAGTTGTAGCGATTGCGTCGCA
TGACGGAGGGAAACAAGCATTGGAGACTGTCCAACGGCTCCTTCCCGTGTTGTGTCAAGCCCACGGTTTG
ACGCCTGCACAAGTGGTCGCCATCGCCAACAACAACGGCGGTAAGCAGGCGCTGGAAACAGTACAGCGCC
TGCTGCCTGTACTGTGCCAGGATCATGGACTGACCCCAGACCAGGTAGTCGCAATCGCGAACAATAATGG
GGGAAAGCAAGCCCTGGAAACCGTGCAAAGGTTGTTGCCGGTCCTTTGTCAAGACCACGGCCTTACACCG
GAGCAAGTCGTGGCCATTGCAAATAATAACGGTGGCAAACAGGCTCTTGAGACGGTTCAGAGACTTCTCC
CAGTTCTCTGTCAAGCCCACGGGCTGACTCCCGATCAAGTTGTAGCGATTGCGTCGAACATTGGAGGGAA
ACAAGCATTGGAGACTGTCCAACGGCTCCTTCCCGTGTTGTGTCAAGCCCACGGTTTGACGCCTGCACAA
GTGGTCGCCATCGCCTCGAATGGCGGCGGTAAGCAGGCGCTGGAAACAGTACAGCGCCTGCTGCCTGTAC
TGTGCCAGGATCATGGACTGACCCCAGACCAGGTAGTCGCAATCGCGTCACATGACGGGGGAAAGCAAGC
CCTGGAAACCGTGCAAAGGTTGTTGCCGGTCCTTTGTCAAGACCACGGCCTTACACCGGAGCAAGTCGTG
GCCATTGCATCCCACGACGGTGGCAAACAGGCTCTTGAGACGGTTCAGAGACTTCTCCCAGTTCTCTGTC
AAGCCCACGGGCTGACTCCCGATCAAGTTGTAGCGATTGCGTCGCATGACGGAGGGAAACAAGCATTGGA
GACTGTCCAACGGCTCCTTCCCGTGTTGTGTCAAGCCCACGGTTTGACGCCTGCACAAGTGGTCGCCATC
GCCAACAACAACGGCGGTAAGCAGGCGCTGGAAACAGTACAGCGCCTGCTGCCTGTACTGTGCCAGGATC
ATGGACTGACACCCGAACAGGTGGTCGCCATTGCTTCTAACATCGGAGGACGGCCAGCCTTGGAGTCCAT
CGTAGCCCAATTGTCCAGGCCCGATCCCGCGTTGGCTGCGTTAACGAATGACCATCTGGTGGCGTTGGCA
TGTCTTGGTGGACGACCCGCGCTCGATGCAGTCAAAAAGGGTCTGCCTCATGCTCCCGCATTGATCAAAA
GAACCAACCGGCGGATTCCCGAGAGAACTTCCCATCGAGTCGCGGGATCC
