>Addgene plasmid #42780 | TAL3317 | addgene partial sequence | sequence record 60774 | JDS-TALEN-F 5'-TAGGGGTCGGTAAACAGTGG-3'
TGTGGCGGGTGAGCTTAGGGGGCCTCCGCTCCAGCTCGACACCGGGCAGCTGCTGAAGATCGCGAAGAGA
GGGGGAGTAACAGCGGTAGAGGCAGTGCACGCCTGGCGCAATGCGCTCACCGGGGCCCCCTTGAACCTGA
CCCCAGACCAGGTAGTCGCAATCGCGTCACATGACGGGGGAAAGCAAGCCCTGGAAACCGTGCAAAGGTT
GTTGCCGGTCCTTTGTCAAGACCACGGCCTTACACCGGAGCAAGTCGTGGCCATTGCAAATAATAACGGT
GGCAAACAGGCTCTTGAGACGGTTCAGAGACTTCTCCCAGTTCTCTGTCAAGCCCACGGGCTGACTCCCG
ATCAAGTTGTAGCGATTGCGAATAACAATGGAGGGAAACAAGCATTGGAGACTGTCCAACGGCTCCTTCC
CGTGTTGTGTCAAGCCCACGGTTTGACGCCTGCACAAGTGGTCGCCATCGCCTCCAATATTGGCGGTAAG
CAGGCGCTGGAAACAGTACAGCGCCTGCTGCCTGTACTGTGCCAGGATCATGGACTGACCCCAGACCAGG
TAGTCGCAATCGCGAACAATAATGGGGGAAAGCAAGCCCTGGAAACCGTGCAAAGGTTGTTGCCGGTCCT
TTGTCAAGACCACGGCCTTACACCGGAGCAAGTCGTGGCCATTGCAAGCAACATCGGTGGCAAACAGGCT
CTTGAGACGGTTCAGAGACTTCTCCCAGTTCTCTGTCAAGCCCACGGGCTGACTCCCGATCAAGTTGTAG
CGATTGCGTCGCATGACGGAGGGAAACAAGCATTGGAGACTGTCCAACGGCTCCTTCCCGTGTTGTGTCA
AGCCCACGGTTTGACGCCTGCACAAGTGGTCGCCATCGCCAACAACAACGGCGG
